Addgene plasmid #49810: pETM6-FAS
Purpose: Encodes CnfatB2, fabA, fabH, fabG, fabI in pseudo-operon configuration
Depositing lab: Mattheos Koffas. Depositing organization: Rensselaer Polytechnic Institute. Publication: Modular optimization of multi-gene pathways for fatty acids production in E. coli. Xu P, Gu Q, Wang W, Wong L, Bower AG, Collins CH, Koffas MA. Nat Commun. 2013;4:1409. doi: 10.1038/ncomms2425. PubMed 23361000.
Backbone
  Vector backbone: pETM6
  Backbone size w/o insert (bp): 5203
  Total vector size (bp): 10152
  Modifications to backbone: See paper.
  Vector type: Bacterial Expression
Growth in bacteria
  Bacterial resistance: Ampicillin, 100 μg/mL
  Growth temperature: 37°C
  Growth strain: DH5alpha
  Copy number: High Copy
Gene/Insert 1
  Gene/Insert name: fatty acyl-ACP thioesterase (alt name: CnFatB2)
  Species: Cocos nucifera
  Insert size (bp): 1272
  Mutation: Codon-optmized. See supplemental information of paper.
  GenBank ID: AEM72520.1
  Promoter: T7
  Cloning method: Restriction Enzyme; 5′ cloning site AvrII (destroyed during cloning); 3′ cloning site SalI (not destroyed)
  Sequencing primers: 5′ TGGTTGCGTCTATTGCC; 3′ GTCGGACCCATATTGCCCAGA
Gene/Insert 2
  Gene/Insert name: hydroxydecanoyl-ACP dehydratase (alt name: fabA)
  Species: E. coli K-12
  Insert size (bp): 519
  GenBank ID: CDJ71394.1
  Promoter: T7
  Cloning method: Restriction Enzyme; 5′ cloning site AvrII (destroyed during cloning); 3′ cloning site SalI (not destroyed)
  Sequencing primers: 5′ GGTAGATAAACGCGAATCCTA; 3′ CAGAAGGCAGACGTATCCTGG
Gene/Insert 3
  Gene/Insert name: b-ketoacyl-ACP synthase III (alt name: fabH)
  Species: E. coli K-12
  Insert size (bp): 954
  GenBank ID: EG10277
  Promoter: T7
  Cloning method: Restriction Enzyme; 5′ cloning site AvrII (destroyed during cloning); 3′ cloning site SalI (not destroyed)
  Sequencing primers: 5′ CACGAAGATTATTGGCACG; 3′ AACGCACCAGAGCAGAAC
Gene/Insert 4
  Gene/Insert name: 3-ketoacyl-ACP reductase (alt name: fabG)
  Species: E. coli K-12
  Insert size (bp): 735
  GenBank ID: CDJ71528.1
  Promoter: T7
  Cloning method: Restriction Enzyme; 5′ cloning site AvrII (destroyed during cloning); 3′ cloning site SalI (not destroyed)
  Sequencing primers: 5′ ATCGCACTGGTAACCGG; 3′ CAGACCATGTACATCCCGC
Gene/Insert 5
  Gene/Insert name: enoyl-(acyl carrier protein) reductase (alt name: fabI)
  Species: E. coli K-12
  Insert size (bp): 789
  GenBank ID: CDJ71704.1
  Promoter: T7
  Cloning method: Restriction Enzyme; 5′ cloning site AvrII (destroyed during cloning); 3′ cloning site SalI (not destroyed)
  Sequencing primers: 5′ GGGTTTTCTTTCCGGTAAGCGC; 3′ CAGTTCGAGTTCGTTCATTGC
Terms and licenses: Academic/Nonprofit Terms; Industry Terms: Not Available to Industry
How to cite: pETM6-FAS was a gift from Mattheos Koffas (Addgene plasmid # 49810 ; http://n2t.net/addgene:49810 ; RRID:Addgene_49810)
