[The description below was written by a language model from this plasmid's Addgene catalogue record and pLannotate feature annotations shown in this document.]
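Description:
pETM6-FAS is a 10.2 kb bacterial expression plasmid built on the pETM6 backbone, a pET-style vector for T7-driven expression in E. coli. It carries a ColE1/pMB1-type origin together with the bom site and rop gene from pBR322, an f1 origin, and a β-lactamase gene for ampicillin selection. The catalogue lists it as high copy, although rop is normally associated with reduced copy number. A lacI gene under its own promoter supplies lac repressor, and short tetracycline-resistance fragments are backbone remnants rather than functional markers.

The payload is a five-gene fatty acid synthesis module arranged in a pseudo-operon configuration. The genes are, in order, a codon-optimized fatty acyl-ACP thioesterase from coconut (CnFatB2, annotated by homology to Arabidopsis FATB), followed by the E. coli K-12 genes fabA (hydroxydecanoyl-ACP dehydratase), fabH (β-ketoacyl-ACP synthase III), fabG (3-ketoacyl-ACP reductase) and fabI (enoyl-ACP reductase). Each gene has its own T7 promoter, lac operator and T7 gene 10 ribosome binding site, but only a single T7 terminator follows the last gene. Transcripts starting at any promoter can therefore read through the downstream genes. Expression requires a host that supplies T7 RNA polymerase and is inducible with IPTG. The S-tag fragments annotated after each coding sequence appear to be leftover vector sequence, and the record does not indicate that they are fused to the proteins. The genes were assembled by restriction cloning in which the 5′ AvrII site was destroyed at each junction and SalI was retained.

Together the enzymes cover initiation, the elongation-cycle reactions and thioesterase-mediated release of free fatty acids. The plasmid serves as one module in the modular optimization of multi-gene pathways for fatty acid production in E. coli.
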