Features (pLannotate 1.2.2; 38 found; start..end, strand, type, name):
      3..27      +  protein_bind   lac operator: The lac repressor binds to the lac operator to inhibit transcription in E. coli. This inhibition can be relieved by adding lactose or isopropyl-β-D-thiogalactopyranoside (IPTG). lac repressor encoded by lacI
     42..64      +  RBS            RBS: efficient ribosome binding site from bacteriophage T7 gene 10 (Olins and Rangwala, 1989)
     72..1292    +  CDS            FATB: FATB_ARATH - Also known as FATB1. Experimental evidence at protein level: Swiss-Prot protein existence level 1. Plays an essential role in chain termination during de novo fatty acid synthesis. Possesses high thioesterase activity for palmitoyl-ACP versus other acyl-ACPs. Substrate preference is 16:0 > 18:1 > 18:0 > 16:1. Plays an essential role in the supply of saturated fatty acids necessary for plant growth and seed development. Contributes to 16:0 production particularly in flowers. May be involved in the synthesis of long chain fatty acid. From Arabidopsis thaliana (Mouse-ear cress).
   1362..1403    +  CDS            S-Tag (fragment): affinity and epitope tag derived from pancreatic ribonuclease A
   1444..1462    +  promoter       T7 promoter: promoter for bacteriophage T7 RNA polymerase
   1463..1487    +  protein_bind   lac operator: The lac repressor binds to the lac operator to inhibit transcription in E. coli. This inhibition can be relieved by adding lactose or isopropyl-β-D-thiogalactopyranoside (IPTG). lac repressor encoded by lacI
   1502..1524    +  RBS            RBS: efficient ribosome binding site from bacteriophage T7 gene 10 (Olins and Rangwala, 1989)
   1532..2047    +  CDS            fabA: FABA_ECOLI - Experimental evidence at protein level: Swiss-Prot protein existence level 1. Necessary for the introduction of cis unsaturation into fatty acids (PubMed:8910376). Catalyzes the dehydration of (3R)-3- hydroxydecanoyl-ACP to E-(2)-decenoyl-ACP and then its isomerization to Z-(3)-decenoyl-ACP (PubMed:8910376). Can catalyze the dehydratase reaction for beta-hydroxyacyl-ACPs with saturated chain lengths up to 16:0, being most active on intermediate chain length (PubMed:8910376, PubMed:7592873, PubMed:10629181). Is inactive in the dehydration of long chain unsaturated beta-hydroxyacyl-
   2063..2104    +  CDS            S-Tag (fragment): affinity and epitope tag derived from pancreatic ribonuclease A
   2145..2163    +  promoter       T7 promoter: promoter for bacteriophage T7 RNA polymerase
   2164..2188    +  protein_bind   lac operator: The lac repressor binds to the lac operator to inhibit transcription in E. coli. This inhibition can be relieved by adding lactose or isopropyl-β-D-thiogalactopyranoside (IPTG). lac repressor encoded by lacI
   2203..2225    +  RBS            RBS: efficient ribosome binding site from bacteriophage T7 gene 10 (Olins and Rangwala, 1989)
   2233..3183    +  CDS            fabH: FABH_ECOLI - Experimental evidence at protein level: Swiss-Prot protein existence level 1. Catalyzes the condensation reaction of fatty acid synthesis by the addition to an acyl acceptor of two carbons from malonyl-ACP. Catalyzes the first condensation reaction which initiates fatty acid synthesis and may therefore play a role in governing the total rate of fatty acid production. Possesses both acetoacetyl-ACP synthase and acetyl transacylase activities. Has some substrate specificity for acetyl-CoA. Its substrate specificity determines the biosynthesis of straight-chain of fatty acids instead
   3199..3240    +  CDS            S-Tag (fragment): affinity and epitope tag derived from pancreatic ribonuclease A
   3281..3299    +  promoter       T7 promoter: promoter for bacteriophage T7 RNA polymerase
   3300..3324    +  protein_bind   lac operator: The lac repressor binds to the lac operator to inhibit transcription in E. coli. This inhibition can be relieved by adding lactose or isopropyl-β-D-thiogalactopyranoside (IPTG). lac repressor encoded by lacI
   3339..3361    +  RBS            RBS: efficient ribosome binding site from bacteriophage T7 gene 10 (Olins and Rangwala, 1989)
   3369..4100    +  CDS            fabG: FABG_ECOLI - Experimental evidence at protein level: Swiss-Prot protein existence level 1. Catalyzes the NADPH-dependent reduction of beta-ketoacyl-ACP substrates to beta-hydroxyacyl-ACP products, the first reductive step in the elongation cycle of fatty acid biosynthesis. From Escherichia coli (strain K12).
   4116..4157    +  CDS            S-Tag (fragment): affinity and epitope tag derived from pancreatic ribonuclease A
   4198..4216    +  promoter       T7 promoter: promoter for bacteriophage T7 RNA polymerase
   4217..4241    +  protein_bind   lac operator: The lac repressor binds to the lac operator to inhibit transcription in E. coli. This inhibition can be relieved by adding lactose or isopropyl-β-D-thiogalactopyranoside (IPTG). lac repressor encoded by lacI
   4256..4278    +  RBS            RBS: efficient ribosome binding site from bacteriophage T7 gene 10 (Olins and Rangwala, 1989)
   4286..5071    +  CDS            fabI: FABI_ECOLI - Also known as envM. Experimental evidence at protein level: Swiss-Prot protein existence level 1. Catalyzes the reduction of a carbon-carbon double bond in an enoyl moiety that is covalently linked to an acyl carrier protein (ACP). Involved in the elongation cycle of fatty acid which are used in the lipid metabolism and in the biotin biosynthesis. From Escherichia coli (strain K12).
   5087..5128    +  CDS            S-Tag (fragment): affinity and epitope tag derived from pancreatic ribonuclease A
   5184..5231    +  terminator     T7 terminator: transcription terminator for bacteriophage T7 RNA polymerase
   5275..5730    +  rep_origin     f1 ori (sequence partly withheld): f1 bacteriophage origin of replication; arrow indicates direction of (+) strand synthesis
   5845..6705    -  CDS            AmpR: β-lactamase; bla; confers resistance to ampicillin, carbenicillin, and related antibiotics
   6706..6798    -  promoter       AmpR promoter: bla
   6879..7467    +  rep_origin     ori: high-copy-number ColE1/pMB1/pBR322/pUC origin of replication
   7653..7795    -  misc_feature   bom: basis of mobility region from pBR322
   7897..8088    -  CDS            rop: Rop protein, which maintains plasmids at low copy number; rop
   8105..8485    +  CDS            YPB1_ECOLX: Protein predicted: Swiss-Prot protein existence level 4. From Escherichia coli.
   8547..8611    -  CDS            TcR (fragment): tetracycline efflux protein; tet; confers resistance to tetracycline
   8626..8647    -  protein_bind   CAP binding site: CAP binding activates transcription in the presence of cAMP. E. coli catabolite activator protein
   8660..9742    -  CDS            lacI: lac repressor; lacI; The lac repressor binds to the lac operator to inhibit transcription in E. coli. This inhibition can be relieved by adding lactose or isopropyl-β-D-thiogalactopyranoside (IPTG).
   9743..9820    -  promoter       lacI promoter: lacI
   9828..10101   -  CDS            TcR (fragment): tetracycline efflux protein; tet; confers resistance to tetracycline
  10136..2       +  promoter       T7 promoter (across the origin): promoter for bacteriophage T7 RNA polymerase
>Addgene plasmid #49810 | pETM6-FAS | depositor full sequence | sequence record 74625 | Full Sequence
GGGGAATTGTGAGCGGATAACAATTCCCCTCTAGAAATAATTTTGTTTAACTTTAAGAAGGAGATATACA
TATGGTTGCGTCTATTGCCGCCTCAGCCTTCTTCCCGACCCCGTCAAGCAGCAGTTCAGCAGCATCCGCT
AAAGCCTCTAAAACCATTGGCGAAGGCCCGGGTTCTCTGGATGTTCGTGGCATTGTCGCAAAACCGACCA
GCTCTAGTGCGGCCATGCAGGAAAAAGTTAAAGTCCAACCGGTGCCGAAAATCAACGGCGCCAAAGTGGG
TCTGAAAGTTGAAACCCAGAAAGCAGATGAAGAATCCTCACCGTCGAGCGCTCCGCGTACGTTTTATAAT
CAACTGCCGGACTGGAGCGTGCTGCTGGCAGCTGTTACCACGATTTTCCTGGCGGCCGAAAAACAGTGGA
CCCTGCTGGATTGGAAACCGCGTCGCCCGGATATGCTGGCGGACGCATTTGGCCTGGGTAAAATTGTCCA
GGATGGCCTGGTGTTCAAACAAAACTTCTCCATCCGTTCATACGAAATCGGTGCAGACCGCACCGCGAGC
ATCGAAACGCTGATGAACCATCTGCAGGAAACCGCGCTGAATCACGTGAAATCTGCAGGTCTGATGGGTG
ATGGTTTCGGTGCAACCCCGGAAATGAGTAAACGTAACCTGATTTGGGTGGTTACGAAAATGCGTGTTCT
GATCGAACGCTACCCGAGCTGGGGCGATGTCGTGGAAGTGGATACCTGGGTGGGTCCGACGGGCAAAAAT
GGTATGCGTCGCGATTGGCATGTGCGTGACCACCGCTCCGGTCAGACCATTCTGCGCGCAACGTCAGTGT
GGGTTATGATGAACAAAAATACCCGTAAACTGTCCAAAGTTCCGGAAGAAGTCCGCGCTGAAATTGGTCC
GTATTTTGTTGAACGTGCAGCTATCGTCGATGAAGACAGTCGCAAACTGCCGAAACTGGATGAAGACACC
ACGGATTATATCAAAAAAGGCCTGACCCCGCGTTGGGGTGATCTGGACGTTAACCAGCATGTCAACAATG
TGAAATACATTGGCTGGATCCTGGAATCGGCGCCGATTAGCATCCTGGAAAATCACGAACTGGCCTCTAT
GAGTCTGGAATACCGTCGCGAATGCGGTCGTGATTCTGTGCTGCAAAGTCTGACCGCCGTTTCGAATGAT
CTGACGGACGGCCTGGTCGAAAGCGGTATTGAATGCCAGCATCTGCTGCAACTGGAATGTGGCACCGAAC
TGGTTAAAGGTCGCACGGAATGGCGTCCGAAACACAGTCCGGCTCTGGGCAATATGGGTCCGACCCCGGG
CGGTTCAGCGTGAGGTACCCTCGAGTCTGGTAAAGAAACCGCTGCTGCGAAATTTGAACGCCAGCACATG
GACTCGTCTACTAGGATCGAGATCGATCTCGATCCCGCGAAATTAATACGACTCACTATAGGGGAATTGT
GAGCGGATAACAATTCCCCTCTAGAAATAATTTTGTTTAACTTTAAGAAGGAGATATACATATGGTAGAT
AAACGCGAATCCTATACAAAAGAAGACCTTCTTGCCTCTGGTCGCGGTGAACTGTTTGGCGCTAAAGGCC
CGCAATTGCCAGCACCGAACATGCTGATGATGGACCGTGTGGTCAAAATGACCGAAACGGGTGGTAACTT
CGACAAAGGGTATGTTGAAGCAGAACTGGATATCAATCCGGATCTGTGGTTCTTCGGATGCCACTTTATT
GGCGATCCGGTTATGCCGGGATGCCTGGGCCTGGACGCAATGTGGCAGCTGGTAGGGTTCTACCTCGGCT
GGCTGGGCGGCGAAGGTAAAGGCCGCGCGCTGGGCGTTGGCGAAGTGAAATTCACTGGTCAGGTACTGCC
GACAGCGAAAAAAGTGACCTACCGTATTCACTTTAAACGCATTGTTAACCGTCGTCTGATTATGGGCCTG
GCGGATGGCGAAGTGCTGGTTGATGGTCGTCTGATCTATACCGCCAGCGACCTGAAAGTCGGTCTGTTCC
AGGATACGTCTGCCTTCTGACTCGAGTCTGGTAAAGAAACCGCTGCTGCGAAATTTGAACGCCAGCACAT
GGACTCGTCTACTAGGATCGAGATCGATCTCGATCCCGCGAAATTAATACGACTCACTATAGGGGAATTG
TGAGCGGATAACAATTCCCCTCTAGAAATAATTTTGTTTAACTTTAAGAAGGAGATATACATATGTACAC
GAAGATTATTGGCACGGGCTCCTACCTGCCGGAACAAGTCCGCACGAATGCTGACCTGGAAAAAATGGTT
GATACCTCGGATGAATGGATCGTTACCCGTACGGGTATCCGTGAACGCCATATTGCGGCCCCGAACGAAA
CCGTCTCTACGATGGGCTTTGAAGCAGCTACGCGCGCCATCGAAATGGCAGGTATTGAAAAAGATCAGAT
CGGCCTGATTGTGGTTGCCACCACGAGTGCTACCCACGCATTCCCGTCCGCAGCATGCCAGATCCAATCA
ATGCTGGGTATTAAGGGCTGCCCGGCTTTTGATGTGGCAGCTGCGTGTGCAGGTTTCACCTATGCTCTGT
CTGTGGCGGACCAATACGTTAAAAGTGGTGCCGTCAAGTATGCACTGGTCGTGGGCTCAGATGTGCTGGC
ACGTACCTGTGATCCGACGGACCGCGGCACCATTATCATTTTTGGTGATGGTGCAGGTGCAGCAGTTCTG
GCTGCGTCGGAAGAACCGGGCATCATTAGCACGCATCTGCACGCGGATGGTTCGTACGGCGAACTGCTGA
CCCTGCCGAACGCAGACCGTGTGAACCCGGAAAATAGCATCCATCTGACCATGGCCGGCAATGAAGTCTT
CAAAGTTGCCGTCACGGAACTGGCACACATTGTGGATGAAACCCTGGCCGCAAACAATCTGGATCGTTCC
CAGCTGGACTGGCTGGTTCCGCATCAAGCGAATCTGCGCATCATTTCCGCCACCGCAAAAAAGCTGGGCA
TGTCAATGGATAACGTTGTCGTGACGCTGGACCGCCACGGCAATACCAGCGCTGCGTCTGTGCCGTGCGC
TCTGGATGAAGCGGTTCGTGACGGTCGCATTAAACCGGGCCAGCTGGTCCTGCTGGAAGCGTTCGGCGGT
GGTTTTACCTGGGGTTCTGCTCTGGTGCGTTTTTAACTCGAGTCTGGTAAAGAAACCGCTGCTGCGAAAT
TTGAACGCCAGCACATGGACTCGTCTACTAGGATCGAGATCGATCTCGATCCCGCGAAATTAATACGACT
CACTATAGGGGAATTGTGAGCGGATAACAATTCCCCTCTAGAAATAATTTTGTTTAACTTTAAGAAGGAG
ATATACATATGAATTTTGAAGGAAAAATCGCACTGGTAACCGGTGCAAGCCGCGGAATTGGCCGCGCAAT
TGCTGAAACGCTCGCAGCCCGTGGCGCGAAAGTTATTGGCACTGCGACCAGTGAAAATGGCGCTCAGGCG
ATCAGTGATTATTTAGGTGCCAACGGCAAAGGTCTGATGTTGAATGTGACCGACCCGGCATCTATCGAAT
CTGTTCTGGAAAAAATTCGCGCAGAATTTGGTGAAGTGGATATCCTGGTCAATAATGCCGGTATCACTCG
TGATAACCTGTTAATGCGAATGAAAGATGAAGAGTGGAACGATATTATCGAAACCAACCTTTCATCTGTT
TTCCGTCTGTCAAAAGCGGTAATGCGCGCTATGATGAAAAAGCGTCATGGTCGTATTATCACTATCGGTT
CTGTGGTTGGTACCATGGGAAATGGCGGTCAGGCCAACTACGCTGCGGCGAAAGCGGGCTTGATCGGCTT
CAGTAAATCACTGGCGCGCGAAGTTGCGTCACGCGGTATTACTGTAAACGTTGTTGCTCCGGGCTTTATT
GAAACGGACATGACACGTGCGCTGAGCGATGACCAGCGTGCGGGTATCCTGGCGCAGGTTCCTGCGGGTC
GCCTCGGCGGCGCACAGGAAATCGCCAACGCGGTTGCATTCCTGGCATCCGACGAAGCAGCTTACATCAC
GGGTGAAACTTTGCATGTGAACGGCGGGATGTACATGGTCTGACTCGAGTCTGGTAAAGAAACCGCTGCT
GCGAAATTTGAACGCCAGCACATGGACTCGTCTACTAGGATCGAGATCGATCTCGATCCCGCGAAATTAA
TACGACTCACTATAGGGGAATTGTGAGCGGATAACAATTCCCCTCTAGAAATAATTTTGTTTAACTTTAA
GAAGGAGATATACATATGGGTTTTCTTTCCGGTAAGCGCATTCTGGTAACCGGTGTTGCCAGCAAACTAT
CCATCGCCTACGGTATCGCTCAGGCGATGCACCGCGAAGGAGCTGAACTGGCATTCACCTACCAGAACGA
CAAACTGAAAGGCCGCGTAGAAGAATTTGCCGCTCAATTGGGTTCTGACATCGTTCTGCAGTGCGATGTT
GCAGAAGATGCCAGCATCGACACCATGTTCGCTGAACTGGGGAAAGTTTGGCCGAAATTTGACGGTTTCG
TACACTCTATTGGTTTTGCACCTGGCGATCAGCTGGATGGTGACTATGTTAACGCCGTTACCCGTGAAGG
CTTCAAAATTGCCCACGACATCAGCTCCTACAGCTTCGTTGCAATGGCAAAAGCTTGCCGCTCCATGCTG
AATCCGGGTTCTGCCCTGCTGACCCTTTCCTACCTTGGCGCTGAGCGCGCTATCCCGAACTACAACGTTA
TGGGTCTGGCAAAAGCGTCTCTGGAAGCGAACGTGCGCTATATGGCGAACGCGATGGGTCCGGAAGGTGT
GCGTGTTAACGCCATCTCTGCTGGTCCGATCCGTACTCTGGCGGCCTCCGGTATCAAAGACTTCCGCAAA
ATGCTGGCTCATTGCGAAGCCGTTACCCCGATTCGCCGTACCGTTACTATTGAAGATGTGGGTAACTCTG
CGGCATTCCTGTGCTCCGATCTCTCTGCCGGTATCTCCGGTGAAGTGGTCCACGTTGACGGCGGTTTCAG
CATTGCTGCAATGAACGAACTCGAACTGAAATAACTCGAGTCTGGTAAAGAAACCGCTGCTGCGAAATTT
GAACGCCAGCACATGGACTCGTCTACTAGTCGCAGCTTAATTAACCTAAACTGCTGCCACCGCTGAGCAA
TAACTAGCATAACCCCTTGGGGCCTCTAAACGGGTCTTGAGGGGTTTTTTGCTAGCGAAAGGAGGAGTCG
ACTATATCCGGATTGGCGAATGGG
[124 nt withheld, positions 5275-5398]
C
[91 nt withheld, positions 5400-5490]
A
[49 nt withheld, positions 5492-5540]
CCTTTGACGTTGGAGTCCACGTTCTTT
[37 nt withheld, positions 5568-5604]
ACCCTATCTCGGTCTATTCTTTTGATTTATAAGGGATTTTGCCGATTTCGGCCTATTGGTTAAAAAATGA
GCTGATTTAACAAAAATTTAACGCGAATTTTAACAAAATATTAACGTTTACAATTTCTGGCGGCACGATG
GCATGAGATTATCAAAAAGGATCTTCACCTAGATCCTTTTAAATTAAAAATGAAGTTTTAAATCAATCTA
AAGTATATATGAGTAAACTTGGTCTGACAGTTACCAATGCTTAATCAGTGAGGCACCTATCTCAGCGATC
TGTCTATTTCGTTCATCCATAGTTGCCTGACTCCCCGTCGTGTAGATAACTACGATACGGGAGGGCTTAC
CATCTGGCCCCAGTGCTGCAATGATACCGCGAGACCCACGCTCACCGGCTCCAGATTTATCAGCAATAAA
CCAGCCAGCCGGAAGGGCCGAGCGCAGAAGTGGTCCTGCAACTTTATCCGCCTCCATCCAGTCTATTAAT
TGTTGCCGGGAAGCTAGAGTAAGTAGTTCGCCAGTTAATAGTTTGCGCAACGTTGTTGCCATTGCTACAG
GCATCGTGGTGTCACGCTCGTCGTTTGGTATGGCTTCATTCAGCTCCGGTTCCCAACGATCAAGGCGAGT
TACATGATCCCCCATGTTGTGCAAAAAAGCGGTTAGCTCCTTCGGTCCTCCGATCGTTGTCAGAAGTAAG
TTGGCCGCAGTGTTATCACTCATGGTTATGGCAGCACTGCATAATTCTCTTACTGTCATGCCATCCGTAA
GATGCTTTTCTGTGACTGGTGAGTACTCAACCAAGTCATTCTGAGAATAGTGTATGCGGCGACCGAGTTG
CTCTTGCCCGGCGTCAATACGGGATAATACCGCGCCACATAGCAGAACTTTAAAAGTGCTCATCATTGGA
AAACGTTCTTCGGGGCGAAAACTCTCAAGGATCTTACCGCTGTTGAGATCCAGTTCGATGTAACCCACTC
GTGCACCCAACTGATCTTCAGCATCTTTTACTTTCACCAGCGTTTCTGGGTGAGCAAAAACAGGAAGGCA
AAATGCCGCAAAAAAGGGAATAAGGGCGACACGGAAATGTTGAATACTCATACTCTTCCTTTTTCAATCA
TGATTGAAGCATTTATCAGGGTTATTGTCTCATGAGCGGATACATATTTGAATGTATTTAGAAAAATAAA
CAAATAGGTCATGACCAAAATCCCTTAACGTGAGTTTTCGTTCCACTGAGCGTCAGACCCCGTAGAAAAG
ATCAAAGGATCTTCTTGAGATCCTTTTTTTCTGCGCGTAATCTGCTGCTTGCAAACAAAAAAACCACCGC
TACCAGCGGTGGTTTGTTTGCCGGATCAAGAGCTACCAACTCTTTTTCCGAAGGTAACTGGCTTCAGCAG
AGCGCAGATACCAAATACTGTCCTTCTAGTGTAGCCGTAGTTAGGCCACCACTTCAAGAACTCTGTAGCA
CCGCCTACATACCTCGCTCTGCTAATCCTGTTACCAGTGGCTGCTGCCAGTGGCGATAAGTCGTGTCTTA
CCGGGTTGGACTCAAGACGATAGTTACCGGATAAGGCGCAGCGGTCGGGCTGAACGGGGGGTTCGTGCAC
ACAGCCCAGCTTGGAGCGAACGACCTACACCGAACTGAGATACCTACAGCGTGAGCTATGAGAAAGCGCC
ACGCTTCCCGAAGGGAGAAAGGCGGACAGGTATCCGGTAAGCGGCAGGGTCGGAACAGGAGAGCGCACGA
GGGAGCTTCCAGGGGGAAACGCCTGGTATCTTTATAGTCCTGTCGGGTTTCGCCACCTCTGACTTGAGCG
TCGATTTTTGTGATGCTCGTCAGGGGGGCGGAGCCTATGGAAAAACGCCAGCAACGCGGCCTTTTTACGG
TTCCTGGCCTTTTGCTGGCCTTTTGCTCACATGTTCTTTCCTGCGTTATCCCCTGATTCTGTGGATAACC
GTATTACCGCCTTTGAGTGAGCTGATACCGCTCGCCGCAGCCGAACGACCGAGCGCAGCGAGTCAGTGAG
CGAGGAAGCGGAAGAGCGCCTGATGCGGTATTTTCTCCTTACGCATCTGTGCGGTATTTCACACCGCATA
TATGGTGCACTCTCAGTACAATCTGCTCTGATGCCGCATAGTTAAGCCAGTATACACTCCGCTATCGCTA
CGTGACTGGGTCATGGCTGCGCCCCGACACCCGCCAACACCCGCTGACGCGCCCTGACGGGCTTGTCTGC
TCCCGGCATCCGCTTACAGACAAGCTGTGACCGTCTCCGGGAGCTGCATGTGTCAGAGGTTTTCACCGTC
ATCACCGAAACGCGCGAGGCAGCTGCGGTAAAGCTCATCAGCGTGGTCGTGAAGCGATTCACAGATGTCT
GCCTGTTCATCCGCGTCCAGCTCGTTGAGTTTCTCCAGAAGCGTTAATGTCTGGCTTCTGATAAAGCGGG
CCATGTTAAGGGCGGTTTTTTCCTGTTTGGTCACTGATGCCTCCGTGTAAGGGGGATTTCTGTTCATGGG
GGTAATGATACCGATGAAACGAGAGAGGATGCTCACGATACGGGTTACTGATGATGAACATGCCCGGTTA
CTGGAACGTTGTGAGGGTAAACAACTGGCGGTATGGATGCGGCGGGACCAGAGAAAAATCACTCAGGGTC
AATGCCAGCGCTTCGTTAATACAGATGTAGGTGTTCCACAGGGTAGCCAGCAGCATCCTGCGATGCAGAT
CCGGAACATAATGGTGCAGGGCGCTGACTTCCGCGTTTCCAGACTTTACGAAACACGGAAACCGAAGACC
ATTCATGTTGTTGCTCAGGTCGCAGACGTTTTGCAGCAGCAGTCGCTTCACGTTCGCTCGCGTATCGGTG
ATTCATTCTGCTAACCAGTAAGGCAACCCCGCCAGCCTAGCCGGGTCCTCAACGACAGGAGCACGATCAT
GCTAGTCATGCCCCGCGCCCACCGGAAGGAGCTGACTGGGTTGAAGGCTCTCAAGGGCATCGGTCGAGAT
CCCGGTGCCTAATGAGTGAGCTAACTTACATTAATTGCGTTGCGCTCACTGCCCGCTTTCCAGTCGGGAA
ACCTGTCGTGCCAGCTGCATTAATGAATCGGCCAACGCGCGGGGAGAGGCGGTTTGCGTATTGGGCGCCA
GGGTGGTTTTTCTTTTCACCAGTGAGACGGGCAACAGCTGATTGCCCTTCACCGCCTGGCCCTGAGAGAG
TTGCAGCAAGCGGTCCACGCTGGTTTGCCCCAGCAGGCGAAAATCCTGTTTGATGGTGGTTAACGGCGGG
ATATAACATGAGCTGTCTTCGGTATCGTCGTATCCCACTACCGAGATGTCCGCACCAACGCGCAGCCCGG
ACTCGGTAATGGCGCGCATTGCGCCCAGCGCCATCTGATCGTTGGCAACCAGCATCGCAGTGGGAACGAT
GCCCTCATTCAGCATTTGCATGGTTTGTTGAAAACCGGACATGGCACTCCAGTCGCCTTCCCGTTCCGCT
ATCGGCTGAATTTGATTGCGAGTGAGATATTTATGCCAGCCAGCCAGACGCAGACGCGCCGAGACAGAAC
TTAATGGGCCCGCTAACAGCGCGATTTGCTGGTGACCCAATGCGACCAGATGCTCCACGCCCAGTCGCGT
ACCGTCTTCATGGGAGAAAATAATACTGTTGATGGGTGTCTGGTCAGAGACATCAAGAAATAACGCCGGA
ACATTAGTGCAGGCAGCTTCCACAGCAATGGCATCCTGGTCATCCAGCGGATAGTTAATGATCAGCCCAC
TGACGCGTTGCGCGAGAAGATTGTGCACCGCCGCTTTACAGGCTTCGACGCCGCTTCGTTCTACCATCGA
CACCACCACGCTGGCACCCAGTTGATCGGCGCGAGATTTAATCGCCGCGACAATTTGCGACGGCGCGTGC
AGGGCCAGACTGGAGGTGGCAACGCCAATCAGCAACGACTGTTTGCCCGCCAGTTGTTGTGCCACGCGGT
TGGGAATGTAATTCAGCTCCGCCATCGCCGCTTCCACTTTTTCCCGCGTTTTCGCAGAAACGTGGCTGGC
CTGGTTCACCACGCGGGAAACGGTCTGATAAGAGACACCGGCATACTCTGCGACATCGTATAACGTTACT
GGTTTCACATTCACCACCCTGAATTGACTCTCTTCCGGGCGCTATCATGCCATACCGCGAAAGGTTTTGC
GCCATTCGATGGTGTCCGGGATCTCGACGCTCTCCCTTATGCGACTCCTGCATTAGGAAGCAGCCCAGTA
GTAGGTTGAGGCCGTTGAGCACCGCCGCCGCAAGGAATGGTGCATGCAAGGAGATGGCGCCCAACAGTCC
CCCGGCCACGGGGCCTGCCACCATACCCACGCCGAAACAAGCGCTCATGAGCCCGAAGTGGCGAGCCCGA
TCTTCCCCATCGGTGATGTCGGCGATATAGGCGCCAGCAACCGCACCTGTGGCGCCGGTGATGCCGGCCA
CGATGCGTCCGGCGTAGCCTAGGATCGAGATCGATCTCGATCCCGCGAAATTAATACGACTCACTATA
