>Addgene plasmid #49810 | pETM6-FAS | addgene partial sequence | sequence record 78595 | T7term 5'-GCTAGTTATTGCTCAGCGG-3'
GCGACTAGTAGACGAGTCCATGTGCTGGCGTTCAAATTTCGCAGCAGCGGTTTCTTTACCAGACTCGAGT
TATTTCAGTTCGAGTTCGTTCNTTGCAGCAATGCTGAAACCGCCGTCAACGTGGACCACTTCACCGGAGA
TACCGGCAGAGAGATCGGAGCACAGGAATGCCGCAGAGTTACCCACATCTTCAATAGTAACGGTACGGCG
AATCGGGGTAACGGCTTCGCAATGAGCCAGCATTTTGCGGAAGTCTTTGATACCGGAGGCCGCCAGAGTA
CGGATCGGACCAGCAGAGATGGCGTTAACACGCACACCTTCCGGACCCATCGCGTTCGCCATATAGCGCA
CGTTCGCTTCCAGAGACGCTTTTGCCAGACCCATAACGTTGTAGTTCGGGATAGCGCGCTCAGCGCCAAG
GTAGGAAAGGGTCAGCAGGGCAGAACCCGGATTCAGCATGGAGCGGCAAGCTTTTGCCATTGCAACGAAG
CTGTAGGAGCTGATGTCGTGGGCAATTTTGAAGCCTTCACGGGTAACGGCGTTAACATAGTCACCATCCA
GCTGATCGCCAGGTGCAAAACCAATAGAGTGTACGAAACCGTCAAATTTCGGCCAAACTTTCCCCAGTTC
AGCGAACATGGTGTCGATGCTGGCATCTTCTGCAACATCGCACTGCAGAACGATGTCAGAACCCAATTGA
GCGGCAAATTCTTCTACGCGGCCTTTCAGTTTGTCGTTCTGGTAGGTGAATGCCAGTTCAGCTCCTTCGC
GGTGCATCGCCTGAGCGATACCGTAGGCGATGGATAGTTTGCTGGCAACACCGGTTACCAGAATGCGCTT
ACCGGAAAGAAAACCCATATGTGTCTATGTATTATGTATATCTCCTTC
