>Addgene plasmid #49810 | pETM6-FAS | addgene partial sequence | sequence record 78733 | pBRrevBam 5'-GGTGATGTCGGCGATATAGG-3'
GATGCGTCCGGCGTAGCCTAGGATCGAGATCGATCTCGATCCCGCGAAATTAATACGACTCACTATAGGG
GAATTGTGAGCGGATAACAATTCCCCTCTAGAAATAATTTTGTTTAACTTTAAGAAGGAGATATACATAT
GGTTGCGTCTATTGCCGCCTCAGCCTTCTTCCCGACCCCGTCAAGCAGCAGTTCAGCAGCATCCGCTAAA
GCCTCTAAAACCATTGGCGAAGGCCCGGGTTCTCTGGATGTTCGTGGCATTGTCGCAAAACCGACCAGCT
CTAGTGCGGCCATGCAGGAAAAAGTTAAAGTCCAACCGGTGCCGAAAATCAACGGCGCCAAAGTGGGTCT
GAAAGTTGAAACCCAGAAAGCAGATGAAGAATCCTCACCGTCGAGCGCTCCGCGTACGTTTTATAATCAA
CTGCCGGACTGGAGCGTGCTGCTGGCAGCTGTTACCACGATTTTCCTGGCGGCCGAAAAACAGTGGACCC
TGCTGGATTGGAAACCGCGTCGCCCGGATATGCTGGCGGACGCATTTGGCCTGGGTAAAATTGTCCAGGA
TGGCCTGGTGTTCAAACAAAACTTCTCCATCCGTTCATACGAAATCGGTGCAGACCGCACCGCGAGCATC
GAAACGCTGATGAACCATCTGCAGGAAACCGCGCTGAATCACGTGAAATCTGCAGGTCTGATGGGTGATG
GTTTCGGTGCAACCCCGGAAATGAGTAAACGTAACCTGATTTGGGTGGTT
