>Addgene plasmid #49810 | pETM6-FAS | addgene partial sequence | sequence record 79514 | fabH-3 5'-ctgggcatgtcaatggataa-3'
ATACCAGCGCTGCGTCTGTGCCGTGCGCTCTGGATGAAGCGGTTCGTGACGGTCGCATTAAACCGGGCCA
GCTGGTCCTGCTGGAAGCGTTCGGCGGTGGTTTTACCTGGGGTTCTGCTCTGGTGCGTTTTTAACTCGAG
TCTGGTAAAGAAACCGCTGCTGCGAAATTTGAACGCCAGCACATGGACTCGTCTACTAGGATCGAGATCG
ATCTCGATCCCGCGAAATTAATACGACTCACTATAGGGGAATTGTGAGCGGATAACAATTCCCCTCTAGA
AATAATTTTGTTTAACTTTAAGAAGGAGATATACATAATACAGGCGGCATATGAATTTTGAAGGAAAAAT
CGCACTGGTAACCGGTGCAAGCCGCGGAATTGGCCGCGCAATTGCTGAAACGCTCGCAGCCCGTGGCGCG
AAAGTTATTGGCACTGCGACCAGTGAAAATGGCGCTCAGGCGATCAGTGATTATTTAGGTGCCAACGGCA
AAGGTCTGATGTTGAATGTGACCGACCCGGCATCTATCGAATCTGTTCTGGAAAAAATTCGCGCAGAATT
TGGTGAAGTGGATATCCTGGTCAATAATGCCGGTATCACTCGTGATAACCTGTTAATGCGAATGAAAGAT
GAAGAGTGGAACGATATTATCGAAACCAACCTTTCATCTGTTTTCCGTCTGTCAAAAGCGGTAATGCGCG
CTATGATGAAAAAGCGTCATGGTCGTATTATCACTATCGGTTCTGTGGTTGGTACCATGGGAAATGGCGG
TCAGGCCAACTACGCTGCGGCGAAAGCGGGCTTGATCGGCTTCAGTAAATCACTGGCGCGCGAAGTTGCG
TCACGCGGTATTACTGTAAACGTTGTTGCTCCGGGCTT
