>Addgene plasmid #49810 | pETM6-FAS | addgene partial sequence | sequence record 79517 | fabH-5 5'-caatacctgccatttcgatg-3'
AGAGACGGTTTCGTTCGGGGCCGCAATATGGCGTTCACGGATACCCGTACGGGTAACGATCCATTCATCC
GAGGTATCAACCATTTTTTCCAGGTCAGCATTCGTGCGGACTTGTTCCGGCAGGTAGGAGCCCGTGCCAA
TAATCTTCGTGTACATATGTATATCTCCTTCTTAAAGTTAAACAAAATTATTTCTAGAGGGGAATTGTTA
TCCGCTCACAATTCCCCTATAGTGAGTCGTATTAATTTCGCGGGATCGAGATCGATCTCGATCCTAGTAG
ACGAGTCCATGTGCTGGCGTTCAAATTTCGCAGCAGCGGTTTCTTTACCAGACTCGAGTAGAAGGCAGAC
GTATCCTGGAACAGACCGACTTTCAGGTCGCTGGCGGTATAGATCAGACGACCATCAACCAGCACTTCGC
CATCCGCCAGGCCCATAATCAGACGACGGTTAACAATGCGTTTAAAGTGAATACGGTAGGTCACTTTTTT
CGCTGTCGGCAGTACCTGACCAGTGAATTTCACTTCGCCAACGCCCAGCGCGCGGCCTTTACCTTCGCCG
CCCAGCCAGCCGAGGTAGAACCCTACCAGCTGCCACATTGCGTCCAGGCCCAGGCATCCCGGCATAACCG
GATCGCCAATAAAGTGGCATCCGAAGAACCACAGATCCGGATTGATATCCAGTTCTGCTTCAACATACCC
TTTGTCGAAGTTACCACCCGTTTCGGTCATTTTGACCACACGGTCCATCATCAGCATGTTCGGTGCTGGC
AATTGCGGGCCTTTAGCGCCAAACAGTTCACCGCGACCAGAGGCAAGAAGGTCTTCTTTTGTATAGGATT
CGCGTTTATCTACCATATGTATATCTCCT
